Addgene plasmid #112725: pET28a_6HT-TBP6.7(Q48T)
Purpose: This mutant of TBP6.7 binds to TAR very similarly to TBP6.7(WT), with only 1.4-fold reduced Kd.
Depositing lab: Joseph Wedekind. Depositing organization: University of Rochester Medical Center. Publication: Structure of HIV TAR in complex with a Lab-Evolved RRM provides insight into duplex RNA recognition and synthesis of a constrained peptide that impairs transcription. Belashov IA, Crawford DW, Cavender CE, Dai P, Beardslee PC, Mathews DH, Pentelute BL, McNaughton BR, Wedekind JE. Nucleic Acids Res. 2018 Jul 27;46(13):6401-6415. doi: 10.1093/nar/gky529. PubMed 29961805.
Backbone
  Vector backbone: pET28a(+)
  Backbone size w/o insert (bp): 5277
  Vector type: Bacterial Expression
Growth in bacteria
  Bacterial resistance: Kanamycin, 50 μg/mL
  Growth temperature: 37°C
  Growth strain: DH5alpha
  Copy number: High Copy
Gene/Insert
  Gene/Insert name: 6His-TEV-TBP6.7(Q48T)
  Insert size (bp): 359
  Mutation: Q48T
  Promoter: T7
  Tag / fusion protein: 6His-TEV (N terminal on insert)
  Cloning method: Restriction Enzyme; 5′ cloning site NcoI (not destroyed); 3′ cloning site BamHI (not destroyed)
  Sequencing primers: 5′ T7 promoter; 3′ T7 terminator
Terms and licenses: Academic/Nonprofit Terms; Industry Terms: Not Available to Industry
How to cite: pET28a_6HT-TBP6.7(Q48T) was a gift from Joseph Wedekind (Addgene plasmid # 112725 ; http://n2t.net/addgene:112725 ; RRID:Addgene_112725)
