[The description below was written by a language model from this plasmid's Addgene catalogue record and pLannotate feature annotations shown in this document.]
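Description:
pET28a_6HT-TBP6.7(Q48T) is a bacterial expression plasmid built on the pET28a(+) backbone for producing a point mutant of TBP6.7, a laboratory-evolved RNA recognition motif (RRM) protein that binds the HIV TAR RNA element. It is selected with kanamycin through the aph(3')-Ia KanR gene and replicates from a ColE1/pMB1-type origin. The bom and rop regions of pBR322 are also present, along with an f1 phage origin. The catalogue lists the plasmid as high copy, although rop normally moderates copy number. Short tetracycline-resistance fragments and an AmpR promoter fragment in the annotation are backbone remnants rather than functional markers.

The roughly 360 bp insert was cloned between NcoI and BamHI and encodes an N-terminal 6xHis tag and TEV protease cleavage site fused to TBP6.7 carrying the Q48T substitution. Expression is driven by the T7 promoter with an adjacent lac operator and the T7 gene 10 ribosome binding site, and it ends at the T7 terminator. The plasmid-borne lacI gene supplies repressor, so transcription is IPTG-inducible in hosts that provide T7 RNA polymerase. The automated annotation labels the coding region as a fragment of Drosophila snf, a U1A-family snRNP protein. This is a homology match consistent with an RRM scaffold, and the record does not state the parental species. The short "capTEV" hit corresponds to the His/TEV leader, and the "SET1" fragment downstream is probably residual vector sequence.

According to the depositor, this mutant binds TAR very similarly to wild-type TBP6.7, with only a 1.4-fold reduction in Kd. It therefore serves for purifying protein to probe the contribution of residue 48 to RNA recognition. The two sequence records, a depositor sequence and a sequencing result, differ by only a few nucleotides and carry identical feature sets.
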