Features (pLannotate 1.2.2; 19 found; start..end, strand, type, name):
     12..467     +  rep_origin     f1 ori (sequence partly withheld): f1 bacteriophage origin of replication; arrow indicates direction of (+) strand synthesis
    494..551     +  promoter       AmpR promoter (fragment): bla
    560..1375    -  CDS            KanR: aminoglycoside phosphotransferase; aph(3')-Ia; confers resistance to kanamycin in bacteria or G418 (Geneticin®) in eukaryotes
   1497..2085    +  rep_origin     ori: high-copy-number ColE1/pMB1/pBR322/pUC origin of replication
   2271..2413    -  misc_feature   bom: basis of mobility region from pBR322
   2515..2706    -  CDS            rop: Rop protein, which maintains plasmids at low copy number; rop
   2723..3103    +  CDS            YPB1_ECOLX: Protein predicted: Swiss-Prot protein existence level 4. From Escherichia coli.
   3175..3466    -  CDS            TcR (fragment): tetracycline efflux protein; tet; confers resistance to tetracycline
   3481..3502    -  protein_bind   CAP binding site: CAP binding activates transcription in the presence of cAMP. E. coli catabolite activator protein
   3515..4597    -  CDS            lacI: lac repressor; lacI; The lac repressor binds to the lac operator to inhibit transcription in E. coli. This inhibition can be relieved by adding lactose or isopropyl-β-D-thiogalactopyranoside (IPTG).
   4598..4675    -  promoter       lacI promoter: lacI
   4683..4962    -  CDS            TcR (fragment): tetracycline efflux protein; tet; confers resistance to tetracycline
   4984..5002    +  promoter       T7 promoter: promoter for bacteriophage T7 RNA polymerase
   5003..5027    +  protein_bind   lac operator: The lac repressor binds to the lac operator to inhibit transcription in E. coli. This inhibition can be relieved by adding lactose or isopropyl-β-D-thiogalactopyranoside (IPTG). lac repressor encoded by lacI
   5042..5064    +  RBS            RBS: efficient ribosome binding site from bacteriophage T7 gene 10 (Olins and Rangwala, 1989)
   5083..5099    +  CDS            capTEV™ (fragment): composite tag for in vivo biotinylation, TEV protease cleavage, and 6xHis tagging
   5146..5496    +  CDS            snf (fragment): SNRPA_DROME - Also known as D25, fs(1)1621, liz. Experimental evidence at protein level: Swiss-Prot protein existence level 1. Binds stem loop II of U1 snRNA. It is the first snRNP to interact with pre-mRNA. This interaction is required for the subsequent binding of U2 snRNP and the U4/U6/U5 tri-snRNP (By similarity). Plays a role in regulating sex-lethal splicing. From Drosophila melanogaster (Fruit fly).
   5507..5556    +  CDS            SET1 (fragment): solubility-enhancement tag derived from T7 phage gene 10B
   5564..5611    +  terminator     T7 terminator: transcription terminator for bacteriophage T7 RNA polymerase
>Addgene plasmid #112725 | pET28a_6HT-TBP6.7(Q48T) | depositor full sequence | sequence record 212432 | Full Sequence
TGGCGAATGGG
[124 nt withheld, positions 12-135]
C
[91 nt withheld, positions 137-227]
A
[49 nt withheld, positions 229-277]
CCTTTGACGTTGGAGTCCACGTTCTTT
[37 nt withheld, positions 305-341]
ACCCTATCTCGGTCTATTCTTTTGATTTATAAGGGATTTTGCCGATTTCGGCCTATTGGTTAAAAAATGA
GCTGATTTAACAAAAATTTAACGCGAATTTTAACAAAATATTAACGTTTACAATTTCAGGTGGCACTTTT
CGGGGAAATGTGCGCGGAACCCCTATTTGTTTATTTTTCTAAATACATTCAAATATGTATCCGCTCATGA
ATTAATTCTTAGAAAAACTCATCGAGCATCAAATGAAACTGCAATTTATTCATATCAGGATTATCAATAC
CATATTTTTGAAAAAGCCGTTTCTGTAATGAAGGAGAAAACTCACCGAGGCAGTTCCATAGGATGGCAAG
ATCCTGGTATCGGTCTGCGATTCCGACTCGTCCAACATCAATACAACCTATTAATTTCCCCTCGTCAAAA
ATAAGGTTATCAAGTGAGAAATCACCATGAGTGACGACTGAATCCGGTGAGAATGGCAAAAGTTTATGCA
TTTCTTTCCAGACTTGTTCAACAGGCCAGCCATTACGCTCGTCATCAAAATCACTCGCATCAACCAAACC
GTTATTCATTCGTGATTGCGCCTGAGCGAGACGAAATACGCGATCGCTGTTAAAAGGACAATTACAAACA
GGAATCGAATGCAACCGGCGCAGGAACACTGCCAGCGCATCAACAATATTTTCACCTGAATCAGGATATT
CTTCTAATACCTGGAATGCTGTTTTCCCGGGGATCGCAGTGGTGAGTAACCATGCATCATCAGGAGTACG
GATAAAATGCTTGATGGTCGGAAGAGGCATAAATTCCGTCAGCCAGTTTAGTCTGACCATCTCATCTGTA
ACATCATTGGCAACGCTACCTTTGCCATGTTTCAGAAACAACTCTGGCGCATCGGGCTTCCCATACAATC
GATAGATTGTCGCACCTGATTGCCCGACATTATCGCGAGCCCATTTATACCCATATAAATCAGCATCCAT
GTTGGAATTTAATCGCGGCCTAGAGCAAGACGTTTCCCGTTGAATATGGCTCATAACACCCCTTGTATTA
CTGTTTATGTAAGCAGACAGTTTTATTGTTCATGACCAAAATCCCTTAACGTGAGTTTTCGTTCCACTGA
GCGTCAGACCCCGTAGAAAAGATCAAAGGATCTTCTTGAGATCCTTTTTTTCTGCGCGTAATCTGCTGCT
TGCAAACAAAAAAACCACCGCTACCAGCGGTGGTTTGTTTGCCGGATCAAGAGCTACCAACTCTTTTTCC
GAAGGTAACTGGCTTCAGCAGAGCGCAGATACCAAATACTGTCCTTCTAGTGTAGCCGTAGTTAGGCCAC
CACTTCAAGAACTCTGTAGCACCGCCTACATACCTCGCTCTGCTAATCCTGTTACCAGTGGCTGCTGCCA
GTGGCGATAAGTCGTGTCTTACCGGGTTGGACTCAAGACGATAGTTACCGGATAAGGCGCAGCGGTCGGG
CTGAACGGGGGGTTCGTGCACACAGCCCAGCTTGGAGCGAACGACCTACACCGAACTGAGATACCTACAG
CGTGAGCTATGAGAAAGCGCCACGCTTCCCGAAGGGAGAAAGGCGGACAGGTATCCGGTAAGCGGCAGGG
TCGGAACAGGAGAGCGCACGAGGGAGCTTCCAGGGGGAAACGCCTGGTATCTTTATAGTCCTGTCGGGTT
TCGCCACCTCTGACTTGAGCGTCGATTTTTGTGATGCTCGTCAGGGGGGCGGAGCCTATGGAAAAACGCC
AGCAACGCGGCCTTTTTACGGTTCCTGGCCTTTTGCTGGCCTTTTGCTCACATGTTCTTTCCTGCGTTAT
CCCCTGATTCTGTGGATAACCGTATTACCGCCTTTGAGTGAGCTGATACCGCTCGCCGCAGCCGAACGAC
CGAGCGCAGCGAGTCAGTGAGCGAGGAAGCGGAAGAGCGCCTGATGCGGTATTTTCTCCTTACGCATCTG
TGCGGTATTTCACACCGCATATATGGTGCACTCTCAGTACAATCTGCTCTGATGCCGCATAGTTAAGCCA
GTATACACTCCGCTATCGCTACGTGACTGGGTCATGGCTGCGCCCCGACACCCGCCAACACCCGCTGACG
CGCCCTGACGGGCTTGTCTGCTCCCGGCATCCGCTTACAGACAAGCTGTGACCGTCTCCGGGAGCTGCAT
GTGTCAGAGGTTTTCACCGTCATCACCGAAACGCGCGAGGCAGCTGCGGTAAAGCTCATCAGCGTGGTCG
TGAAGCGATTCACAGATGTCTGCCTGTTCATCCGCGTCCAGCTCGTTGAGTTTCTCCAGAAGCGTTAATG
TCTGGCTTCTGATAAAGCGGGCCATGTTAAGGGCGGTTTTTTCCTGTTTGGTCACTGATGCCTCCGTGTA
AGGGGGATTTCTGTTCATGGGGGTAATGATACCGATGAAACGAGAGAGGATGCTCACGATACGGGTTACT
GATGATGAACATGCCCGGTTACTGGAACGTTGTGAGGGTAAACAACTGGCGGTATGGATGCGGCGGGACC
AGAGAAAAATCACTCAGGGTCAATGCCAGCGCTTCGTTAATACAGATGTAGGTGTTCCACAGGGTAGCCA
GCAGCATCCTGCGATGCAGATCCGGAACATAATGGTGCAGGGCGCTGACTTCCGCGTTTCCAGACTTTAC
GAAACACGGAAACCGAAGACCATTCATGTTGTTGCTCAGGTCGCAGACGTTTTGCAGCAGCAGTCGCTTC
ACGTTCGCTCGCGTATCGGTGATTCATTCTGCTAACCAGTAAGGCAACCCCGCCAGCCTAGCCGGGTCCT
CAACGACAGGAGCACGATCATGCGCACCCGTGGGGCCGCCATGCCGGCGATAATGGCCTGCTTCTCGCCG
AAACGTTTGGTGGCGGGACCAGTGACGAAGGCTTGAGCGAGGGCGTGCAAGATTCCGAATACCGCAAGCG
ACAGGCCGATCATCGTCGCGCTCCAGCGAAAGCGGTCCTCGCCGAAAATGACCCAGAGCGCTGCCGGCAC
CTGTCCTACGAGTTGCATGATAAAGAAGACAGTCATAAGTGCGGCGACGATAGTCATGCCCCGCGCCCAC
CGGAAGGAGCTGACTGGGTTGAAGGCTCTCAAGGGCATCGGTCGAGATCCCGGTGCCTAATGAGTGAGCT
AACTTACATTAATTGCGTTGCGCTCACTGCCCGCTTTCCAGTCGGGAAACCTGTCGTGCCAGCTGCATTA
ATGAATCGGCCAACGCGCGGGGAGAGGCGGTTTGCGTATTGGGCGCCAGGGTGGTTTTTCTTTTCACCAG
TGAGACGGGCAACAGCTGATTGCCCTTCACCGCCTGGCCCTGAGAGAGTTGCAGCAAGCGGTCCACGCTG
GTTTGCCCCAGCAGGCGAAAATCCTGTTTGATGGTGGTTAACGGCGGGATATAACATGAGCTGTCTTCGG
TATCGTCGTATCCCACTACCGAGATATCCGCACCAACGCGCAGCCCGGACTCGGTAATGGCGCGCATTGC
GCCCAGCGCCATCTGATCGTTGGCAACCAGCATCGCAGTGGGAACGATGCCCTCATTCAGCATTTGCATG
GTTTGTTGAAAACCGGACATGGCACTCCAGTCGCCTTCCCGTTCCGCTATCGGCTGAATTTGATTGCGAG
TGAGATATTTATGCCAGCCAGCCAGACGCAGACGCGCCGAGACAGAACTTAATGGGCCCGCTAACAGCGC
GATTTGCTGGTGACCCAATGCGACCAGATGCTCCACGCCCAGTCGCGTACCGTCTTCATGGGAGAAAATA
ATACTGTTGATGGGTGTCTGGTCAGAGACATCAAGAAATAACGCCGGAACATTAGTGCAGGCAGCTTCCA
CAGCAATGGCATCCTGGTCATCCAGCGGATAGTTAATGATCAGCCCACTGACGCGTTGCGCGAGAAGATT
GTGCACCGCCGCTTTACAGGCTTCGACGCCGCTTCGTTCTACCATCGACACCACCACGCTGGCACCCAGT
TGATCGGCGCGAGATTTAATCGCCGCGACAATTTGCGACGGCGCGTGCAGGGCCAGACTGGAGGTGGCAA
CGCCAATCAGCAACGACTGTTTGCCCGCCAGTTGTTGTGCCACGCGGTTGGGAATGTAATTCAGCTCCGC
CATCGCCGCTTCCACTTTTTCCCGCGTTTTCGCAGAAACGTGGCTGGCCTGGTTCACCACGCGGGAAACG
GTCTGATAAGAGACACCGGCATACTCTGCGACATCGTATAACGTTACTGGTTTCACATTCACCACCCTGA
ATTGACTCTCTTCCGGGCGCTATCATGCCATACCGCGAAAGGTTTTGCGCCATTCGATGGTGTCCGGGAT
CTCGACGCTCTCCCTTATGCGACTCCTGCATTAGGAAGCAGCCCAGTAGTAGGTTGAGGCCGTTGAGCAC
CGCCGCCGCAAGGAATGGTGCATGCAAGGAGATGGCGCCCAACAGTCCCCCGGCCACGGGGCCTGCCACC
ATACCCACGCCGAAACAAGCGCTCATGAGCCCGAAGTGGCGAGCCCGATCTTCCCCATCGGTGATGTCGG
CGATATAGGCGCCAGCAACCGCACCTGTGGCGCCGGTGATGCCGGCCACGATGCGTCCGGCGTAGAGGAT
CGAGATCTCGATCCCGCGAAATTAATACGACTCACTATAGGGGAATTGTGAGCGGATAACAATTCCCCTC
TAGAAATAATTTTGTTTAACTTTAAGAAGGAGATATACCATGGGCAGCAGCCATCATCATCATCATCACA
GCAGCGGCGAGAACCTGTACTTCCAGGGCCATATGGCAGTTCCCGAGACCCGCCCTAACCACACTATTTA
TATCAACAACCTCAATTCGAAGATCAAGAAGGATGAGCTAAAAAAGTCCCTGCACGCCATCTTCTCCCGG
TTTGGCCAGATCCTGGATATCCTGGTACCGCGGACCCGGACGCCGAGGGGCCAGGCCTTTGTCATCTTCA
AGGAGGTCAGCAGCGCCACCAACGCCCTGCGCTCCATGCAGGGTTTCCCTTTCTATGACAAACCTATGCG
TATCCAGTATGCCAAGACCGACAAGCGTATCCCGGCCAAGATGAAATGATAGGGATCCGAATTCGAGCTC
CGTCGACAAGCTTGCGGCCGCACTCGAGCACCACCACCACCACCACTGAGATCCGGCTGCTAACAAAGCC
CGAAAGGAAGCTGAGTTGGCTGCTGCCACCGCTGAGCAATAACTAGCATAACCCCTTGGGGCCTCTAAAC
GGGTCTTGAGGGGTTTTTTGCTGAAAGGAGGAACTATATCCGGAT
