Features (pLannotate 1.2.2; 19 found; start..end, strand, type, name):
     12..440     +  rep_origin     f1 ori (sequence partly withheld): f1 bacteriophage origin of replication; arrow indicates direction of (+) strand synthesis
    493..550     +  promoter       AmpR promoter (fragment): bla
    559..1374    -  CDS            KanR: aminoglycoside phosphotransferase; aph(3')-Ia; confers resistance to kanamycin in bacteria or G418 (Geneticin®) in eukaryotes
   1496..2084    +  rep_origin     ori: high-copy-number ColE1/pMB1/pBR322/pUC origin of replication
   2270..2409    -  misc_feature   bom: basis of mobility region from pBR322
   2511..2702    -  CDS            rop: Rop protein, which maintains plasmids at low copy number; rop
   2719..3099    +  CDS            YPB1_ECOLX: Protein predicted: Swiss-Prot protein existence level 4. From Escherichia coli.
   3171..3462    -  CDS            TcR (fragment): tetracycline efflux protein; tet; confers resistance to tetracycline
   3477..3498    -  protein_bind   CAP binding site: CAP binding activates transcription in the presence of cAMP. E. coli catabolite activator protein
   3511..4593    -  CDS            lacI: lac repressor; lacI; The lac repressor binds to the lac operator to inhibit transcription in E. coli. This inhibition can be relieved by adding lactose or isopropyl-β-D-thiogalactopyranoside (IPTG).
   4594..4671    -  promoter       lacI promoter: lacI
   4679..4958    -  CDS            TcR (fragment): tetracycline efflux protein; tet; confers resistance to tetracycline
   4980..4998    +  promoter       T7 promoter: promoter for bacteriophage T7 RNA polymerase
   4999..5023    +  protein_bind   lac operator: The lac repressor binds to the lac operator to inhibit transcription in E. coli. This inhibition can be relieved by adding lactose or isopropyl-β-D-thiogalactopyranoside (IPTG). lac repressor encoded by lacI
   5038..5060    +  RBS            RBS: efficient ribosome binding site from bacteriophage T7 gene 10 (Olins and Rangwala, 1989)
   5079..5095    +  CDS            capTEV™ (fragment): composite tag for in vivo biotinylation, TEV protease cleavage, and 6xHis tagging
   5142..5492    +  CDS            snf (fragment): SNRPA_DROME - Also known as D25, fs(1)1621, liz. Experimental evidence at protein level: Swiss-Prot protein existence level 1. Binds stem loop II of U1 snRNA. It is the first snRNP to interact with pre-mRNA. This interaction is required for the subsequent binding of U2 snRNP and the U4/U6/U5 tri-snRNP (By similarity). Plays a role in regulating sex-lethal splicing. From Drosophila melanogaster (Fruit fly).
   5503..5552    +  CDS            SET1 (fragment): solubility-enhancement tag derived from T7 phage gene 10B
   5560..5607    +  terminator     T7 terminator: transcription terminator for bacteriophage T7 RNA polymerase
>Addgene plasmid #112725 | pET28a_6HT-TBP6.7(Q48T) | addgene full sequence | sequence record 216328 | Addgene NGS Result
TGGCGAATGGG
[124 nt withheld, positions 12-135]
C
[91 nt withheld, positions 137-227]
A
[49 nt withheld, positions 229-277]
CCTTTGACGTTGGAGTCCACGTTCTTT
[37 nt withheld, positions 305-341]
ACCCTATCTCGGTCTATTCTTTTGATTTATAAGGGATTTTGCCGATTTCGGCCTATTGGTTAAAAAATGA
GCTGATTTAACAAAAATTTAACGCGAATTTTAACAAAATATTAACGCTTACAATTTAGGTGGCACTTTTC
GGGGAAATGTGCGCGGAACCCCTATTTGTTTATTTTTCTAAATACATTCAAATATGTATCCGCTCATGAA
TTAATTCTTAGAAAAACTCATCGAGCATCAAATGAAACTGCAATTTATTCATATCAGGATTATCAATACC
ATATTTTTGAAAAAGCCGTTTCTGTAATGAAGGAGAAAACTCACCGAGGCAGTTCCATAGGATGGCAAGA
TCCTGGTATCGGTCTGCGATTCCGACTCGTCCAACATCAATACAACCTATTAATTTCCCCTCGTCAAAAA
TAAGGTTATCAAGTGAGAAATCACCATGAGTGACGACTGAATCCGGTGAGAATGGCAAAAGTTTATGCAT
TTCTTTCCAGACTTGTTCAACAGGCCAGCCATTACGCTCGTCATCAAAATCACTCGCATCAACCAAACCG
TTATTCATTCGTGATTGCGCCTGAGCGAGACGAAATACGCGATCGCTGTTAAAAGGACAATTACAAACAG
GAATCGAATGCAACCGGCGCAGGAACACTGCCAGCGCATCAACAATATTTTCACCTGAATCAGGATATTC
TTCTAATACCTGGAATGCTGTTTTCCCGGGGATCGCAGTGGTGAGTAACCATGCATCATCAGGAGTACGG
ATAAAATGCTTGATGGTCGGAAGAGGCATAAATTCCGTCAGCCAGTTTAGTCTGACCATCTCATCTGTAA
CATCATTGGCAACGCTACCTTTGCCATGTTTCAGAAACAACTCTGGCGCATCGGGCTTCCCATACAATCG
ATAGATTGTCGCACCTGATTGCCCGACATTATCGCGAGCCCATTTATACCCATATAAATCAGCATCCATG
TTGGAATTTAATCGCGGCCTAGAGCAAGACGTTTCCCGTTGAATATGGCTCATAACACCCCTTGTATTAC
TGTTTATGTAAGCAGACAGTTTTATTGTTCATGACCAAAATCCCTTAACGTGAGTTTTCGTTCCACTGAG
CGTCAGACCCCGTAGAAAAGATCAAAGGATCTTCTTGAGATCCTTTTTTTCTGCGCGTAATCTGCTGCTT
GCAAACAAAAAAACCACCGCTACCAGCGGTGGTTTGTTTGCCGGATCAAGAGCTACCAACTCTTTTTCCG
AAGGTAACTGGCTTCAGCAGAGCGCAGATACCAAATACTGTCCTTCTAGTGTAGCCGTAGTTAGGCCACC
ACTTCAAGAACTCTGTAGCACCGCCTACATACCTCGCTCTGCTAATCCTGTTACCAGTGGCTGCTGCCAG
TGGCGATAAGTCGTGTCTTACCGGGTTGGACTCAAGACGATAGTTACCGGATAAGGCGCAGCGGTCGGGC
TGAACGGGGGGTTCGTGCACACAGCCCAGCTTGGAGCGAACGACCTACACCGAACTGAGATACCTACAGC
GTGAGCTATGAGAAAGCGCCACGCTTCCCGAAGGGAGAAAGGCGGACAGGTATCCGGTAAGCGGCAGGGT
CGGAACAGGAGAGCGCACGAGGGAGCTTCCAGGGGGAAACGCCTGGTATCTTTATAGTCCTGTCGGGTTT
CGCCACCTCTGACTTGAGCGTCGATTTTTGTGATGCTCGTCAGGGGGGCGGAGCCTATGGAAAAACGCCA
GCAACGCGGCCTTTTTACGGTTCCTGGCCTTTTGCTGGCCTTTTGCTCACATGTTCTTTCCTGCGTTATC
CCCTGATTCTGTGGATAACCGTATTACCGCCTTTGAGTGAGCTGATACCGCTCGCCGCAGCCGAACGACC
GAGCGCAGCGAGTCAGTGAGCGAGGAAGCGGAAGAGCGCCTGATGCGGTATTTTCTCCTTACGCATCTGT
GCGGTATTTCACACCGCAATGGTGCACTCTCAGTACAATCTGCTCTGATGCCGCATAGTTAAGCCAGTAT
ACACTCCGCTATCGCTACGTGACTGGGTCATGGCTGCGCCCCGACACCCGCCAACACCCGCTGACGCGCC
CTGACGGGCTTGTCTGCTCCCGGCATCCGCTTACAGACAAGCTGTGACCGTCTCCGGGAGCTGCATGTGT
CAGAGGTTTTCACCGTCATCACCGAAACGCGCGAGGCAGCTGCGGTAAAGCTCATCAGCGTGGTCGTGAA
GCGATTCACAGATGTCTGCCTGTTCATCCGCGTCCAGCTCGTTGAGTTTCTCCAGAAGCGTTAATGTCTG
GCTTCTGATAAAGCGGGCCATGTTAAGGGCGGTTTTTTCCTGTTTGGTCACTGATGCCTCCGTGTAAGGG
GGATTTCTGTTCATGGGGGTAATGATACCGATGAAACGAGAGAGGATGCTCACGATACGGGTTACTGATG
ATGAACATGCCCGGTTACTGGAACGTTGTGAGGGTAAACAACTGGCGGTATGGATGCGGCGGGACCAGAG
AAAAATCACTCAGGGTCAATGCCAGCGCTTCGTTAATACAGATGTAGGTGTTCCACAGGGTAGCCAGCAG
CATCCTGCGATGCAGATCCGGAACATAATGGTGCAGGGCGCTGACTTCCGCGTTTCCAGACTTTACGAAA
CACGGAAACCGAAGACCATTCATGTTGTTGCTCAGGTCGCAGACGTTTTGCAGCAGCAGTCGCTTCACGT
TCGCTCGCGTATCGGTGATTCATTCTGCTAACCAGTAAGGCAACCCCGCCAGCCTAGCCGGGTCCTCAAC
GACAGGAGCACGATCATGCGCACCCGTGGGGCCGCCATGCCGGCGATAATGGCCTGCTTCTCGCCGAAAC
GTTTGGTGGCGGGACCAGTGACGAAGGCTTGAGCGAGGGCGTGCAAGATTCCGAATACCGCAAGCGACAG
GCCGATCATCGTCGCGCTCCAGCGAAAGCGGTCCTCGCCGAAAATGACCCAGAGCGCTGCCGGCACCTGT
CCTACGAGTTGCATGATAAAGAAGACAGTCATAAGTGCGGCGACGATAGTCATGCCCCGCGCCCACCGGA
AGGAGCTGACTGGGTTGAAGGCTCTCAAGGGCATCGGTCGAGATCCCGGTGCCTAATGAGTGAGCTAACT
TACATTAATTGCGTTGCGCTCACTGCCCGCTTTCCAGTCGGGAAACCTGTCGTGCCAGCTGCATTAATGA
ATCGGCCAACGCGCGGGGAGAGGCGGTTTGCGTATTGGGCGCCAGGGTGGTTTTTCTTTTCACCAGTGAG
ACGGGCAACAGCTGATTGCCCTTCACCGCCTGGCCCTGAGAGAGTTGCAGCAAGCGGTCCACGCTGGTTT
GCCCCAGCAGGCGAAAATCCTGTTTGATGGTGGTTAACGGCGGGATATAACATGAGCTGTCTTCGGTATC
GTCGTATCCCACTACCGAGATATCCGCACCAACGCGCAGCCCGGACTCGGTAATGGCGCGCATTGCGCCC
AGCGCCATCTGATCGTTGGCAACCAGCATCGCAGTGGGAACGATGCCCTCATTCAGCATTTGCATGGTTT
GTTGAAAACCGGACATGGCACTCCAGTCGCCTTCCCGTTCCGCTATCGGCTGAATTTGATTGCGAGTGAG
ATATTTATGCCAGCCAGCCAGACGCAGACGCGCCGAGACAGAACTTAATGGGCCCGCTAACAGCGCGATT
TGCTGGTGACCCAATGCGACCAGATGCTCCACGCCCAGTCGCGTACCGTCTTCATGGGAGAAAATAATAC
TGTTGATGGGTGTCTGGTCAGAGACATCAAGAAATAACGCCGGAACATTAGTGCAGGCAGCTTCCACAGC
AATGGCATCCTGGTCATCCAGCGGATAGTTAATGATCAGCCCACTGACGCGTTGCGCGAGAAGATTGTGC
ACCGCCGCTTTACAGGCTTCGACGCCGCTTCGTTCTACCATCGACACCACCACGCTGGCACCCAGTTGAT
CGGCGCGAGATTTAATCGCCGCGACAATTTGCGACGGCGCGTGCAGGGCCAGACTGGAGGTGGCAACGCC
AATCAGCAACGACTGTTTGCCCGCCAGTTGTTGTGCCACGCGGTTGGGAATGTAATTCAGCTCCGCCATC
GCCGCTTCCACTTTTTCCCGCGTTTTCGCAGAAACGTGGCTGGCCTGGTTCACCACGCGGGAAACGGTCT
GATAAGAGACACCGGCATACTCTGCGACATCGTATAACGTTACTGGTTTCACATTCACCACCCTGAATTG
ACTCTCTTCCGGGCGCTATCATGCCATACCGCGAAAGGTTTTGCGCCATTCGATGGTGTCCGGGATCTCG
ACGCTCTCCCTTATGCGACTCCTGCATTAGGAAGCAGCCCAGTAGTAGGTTGAGGCCGTTGAGCACCGCC
GCCGCAAGGAATGGTGCATGCAAGGAGATGGCGCCCAACAGTCCCCCGGCCACGGGGCCTGCCACCATAC
CCACGCCGAAACAAGCGCTCATGAGCCCGAAGTGGCGAGCCCGATCTTCCCCATCGGTGATGTCGGCGAT
ATAGGCGCCAGCAACCGCACCTGTGGCGCCGGTGATGCCGGCCACGATGCGTCCGGCGTAGAGGATCGAG
ATCTCGATCCCGCGAAATTAATACGACTCACTATAGGGGAATTGTGAGCGGATAACAATTCCCCTCTAGA
AATAATTTTGTTTAACTTTAAGAAGGAGATATACCATGGGCAGCAGCCATCATCATCATCATCACAGCAG
CGGCGAGAACCTGTACTTCCAGGGCCATATGGCAGTTCCCGAGACCCGCCCTAACCACACTATTTATATC
AACAACCTCAATTCGAAGATCAAGAAGGATGAGCTAAAAAAGTCCCTGCACGCCATCTTCTCCCGGTTTG
GCCAGATCCTGGATATCCTGGTACCGCGGACCCGGACGCCGAGGGGCCAGGCCTTTGTCATCTTCAAGGA
GGTCAGCAGCGCCACCAACGCCCTGCGCTCCATGCAGGGTTTCCCTTTCTATGACAAACCTATGCGTATC
CAGTATGCCAAGACCGACAAGCGTATCCCGGCCAAGATGAAATGATAGGGATCCGAATTCGAGCTCCGTC
GACAAGCTTGCGGCCGCACTCGAGCACCACCACCACCACCACTGAGATCCGGCTGCTAACAAAGCCCGAA
AGGAAGCTGAGTTGGCTGCTGCCACCGCTGAGCAATAACTAGCATAACCCCTTGGGGCCTCTAAACGGGT
CTTGAGGGGTTTTTTGCTGAAAGGAGGAACTATATCCGGAT
