>Addgene plasmid #112725 | pET28a_6HT-TBP6.7(Q48T) | depositor partial sequence | sequence record 212433 | Insert only
CCATGGGCAGCAGCCATCATCATCATCATCACAGCAGCGGCGAGAACCTGTACTTCCAGGGCCATATGGC
AGTTCCCGAGACCCGCCCTAACCACACTATTTATATCAACAACCTCAATTCGAAGATCAAGAAGGATGAG
CTAAAAAAGTCCCTGCACGCCATCTTCTCCCGGTTTGGCCAGATCCTGGATATCCTGGTACCGCGGACCC
GGACGCCGAGGGGCCAGGCCTTTGTCATCTTCAAGGAGGTCAGCAGCGCCACCAACGCCCTGCGCTCCAT
GCAGGGTTTCCCTTTCTATGACAAACCTATGCGTATCCAGTATGCCAAGACCGACAAGCGTATCCCGGCC
AAGATGAAATGATAGGGATCC
